>Addgene plasmid #173420 | RVD-TT5 | addgene full sequence | sequence record 367141 | Addgene NGS Result
GTGTGGTCGCCATGATCGCGTAGTCGATAGTGGCTCCAAGTAGCGAAGCGAGCAGGACTGGGCGGCGGCC
AAAGCGGTCGGACAGTGCTCCGAGAACGGGTGCGCATAGAAATTGCATCAACGCATATAGCGCTAGCAGC
ACGCCATAGTGACTGGCGATGCTGTCGGAATGGACGATATCCCGCAAGAGGCCCGGCAGTACCGGCATAA
CCAAGCCTATGCCTACAGCATCCAGGGTGACGGTGCCGAGGATGACGATGAGCGCATTGTTAGATTTCAT
ACACGGTGCCTGACTGCGTTAGCAATTTAACTGTGATAAACTACCGCATTAAAGCTAATCGATGATAAGC
TGTCAAACATGAGAATTAATTCATGTTCTTTCCTGCGTTATCCCCTGATTCTGTGGATAACGCAGGAAAG
AACATGTGAGCAAAAGGCCAGCAAAAGGCCAGGAACCGTAAAAAGGCCGCGTTGCTGGCGTTTTTCCATA
GGCTCCGCCCCCCTGACGAGCATCACAAAAATCGACGCTCAAGTCAGAGGTGGCGAAACCCGACAGGACT
ATAAAGATACCAGGCGTTTCCCCCTGGAAGCTCCCTCGTGCGCTCTCCTGTTCCGACCCTGCCGCTTACC
GGATACCTGTCCGCCTTTCTCCCTTCGGGAAGCGTGGCGCTTTCTCATAGCTCACGCTGTAGGTATCTCA
GTTCGGTGTAGGTCGTTCGCTCCAAGCTGGGCTGTGTGCACGAACCCCCCGTTCAGCCCGACCGCTGCGC
CTTATCCGGTAACTATCGTCTTGAGTCCAACCCGGTAAGACACGACTTATCGCCACTGGCAGCAGCCACT
GGTAACAGGATTAGCAGAGCGAGGTATGTAGGCGGTGCTACAGAGTTCTTGAAGTGGTGGCCTAACTACG
GCTACACTAGAAGAACAGTATTTGGTATCTGCGCTCTGCTGAAGCCAGTTACCTTCGGAAAAAGAGTTGG
TAGCTCTTGATCCGGCAAACAAACCACCGCTGGTAGCGGTGGTTTTTTTGTTTGCAAGCAGCAGATTACG
CGCAGAAAAAAAGGATCTCAAGAAGATCCTTTGATCTTTTCTACGGGGTCTGACGCTCAGTGGAACGACG
CGTAACTCACGTTAAGGGATTTTGGTCATGGGTGGCTCGACCAGATATGGTCTCGGCAATTGCTAGTAAT
GGGGGTGGCAAACAGGCTCTTGAGACTGTTCAGCGCCTTCTACCAGTTCTCTGTCAAGCCCACGGCCTGA
CGCCCGAGCAAGTTGTAGCGATTGCTAGTAATGGGGGTGGCAAACAGGCTCTTGAGACTGTTCAGCGCCT
TCTACCAGTTCTCTGTCAAGCCCACGGCCTGACGCCCGAGCAAGTTGTAGCGATTTGAGACCAGCTTTGG
TCTAGAGGAGGCATGATGATATATTTTTATCTTGTGCAATGTAACATCAGAGATTTTGAGACACGGGCCA
GAGCTGCCAGGAAACAGCTATGACCATGTAATACGACTCACTATAGGGGATATTTTATTTTCTCCCAATC
AGGCTTGATCCCCAGTAAGTCAAAAAATAGCTCGACATACTGTTCTTCCCCGATCAAGGGTTGGTTTGCG
CATTCACAGTTCTCCGCAAGAATTGATTGGCTCCAATTCTTGGAGTGGTGAATCCGTTAGCGAGGTGCCG
CCGGCTTCCATTCAGGTCGAGGTGGCCCGGCTCCATGCACCGCGACGCAACGCGGGGAGGCAGACAAGGT
ATAGGGCGGCGCCTACAATCCATGCCAACCCGTTCCATGTGCTCGCCGAGGCGGCATAAATCGCCGTGAC
GATCAGCGGTCCAATGATCGAAGTTAGGCTGGTAAGAGCCGCGAGCGATCCTTGAAGCTGTCCCTGATGG
TCGTCATCTACCTGCCTGGACAGCATGGCCTGCAACGCGGGCATCCCGATGCCGCCGGAAGCGAGAAGAA
TCATAATGGGGAAGGCCATCCAGCCTCGCGTCGCGAACGCCAGCAAGACGTAGCCCAGCGCGTCGGCCGC
CATGCCGGCGATAATGGCCTGCTTCTCGCCGAAACGTTTGGTGGCGGGACCAGTGACGAAGGCTTGAGCG
AGGGCGTGCAAGATTCCGAATACCGCAAGCGACAGGCCGATCATCGTCGCGCTCCAGCGAAAGCGGTCCT
CGCCGAAAATGACCCAGAGCGCTGCCGGCACCTGTCCTACGAGTTGCATGATAAAGAAGACAGTCATAAG
TGCGGCGACGATAGTCATGCCCCGCGCCCACCGGAAGGAGCTGACTGGGTTGAAGGCTCTCAAGGGCATG
GGTCGGCGCTCTCCCTTATGCGACTCCTGCATTAGGAAGCAGCCCAGTAGTAGGTTGAGGCCGTTGAGCA
CCGCCGCCGCAAGGAATGGTGCATGTAAGGAGATGGCGCCCAACAGTCCCCCGGCCACGGGGCCTGCCAC
CATACCCACGCCGAAACAAGCGCTCATGAGCCCGAAGTGGCGAGCCCGATCTTCCCCATCGGTGATGTCG
GCGATATAGGCGCCAGCAACCGCACCTGTGGCGCCGGTGATGCCGGCCACGATGCGTCCGGCGTAGAGAA
TCCACAGGACGG
Features (pLannotate 1.2.2; 6 found; start..end, strand, type, name):
    328..356     -  promoter       tet promoter: E. coli promoter for tetracycline efflux protein gene
    372..411     +  rep_origin     RSF ori (fragment): Plasmids containing the RSF 1030 origin of replication can be propagated in E. coli cells that contain additional plasmids with compatible origins.
    483..1071    -  rep_origin     ori: high-copy-number ColE1/pMB1/pBR322/pUC origin of replication
   1499..1517    +  promoter       T7 promoter: promoter for bacteriophage T7 RNA polymerase
   1520..1594    -  CDS            KanR (fragment): aminoglycoside phosphotransferase; aphA-3; confers resistance to kanamycin
   1692..280     -  CDS            TcR (across the origin): tetracycline efflux protein; tet; confers resistance to tetracycline
