[The description below was written by a language model from this plasmid's Addgene catalogue record and pLannotate feature annotations shown in this document.]
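Description:
RVD-TT5 is a small (about 2.6 kb) bacterial module plasmid from a library used for one-step assembly of custom repeat-variable diresidue (RVD) arrays, the DNA-recognition repeats of TALE proteins. Its synthetic insert is a dimer of two NG repeats assigned to position 5 of the array. NG is the RVD conventionally used to recognise thymine, which fits the "TT" in the name. According to the depositor, the dimer was placed into the TA cloning site of a tetracycline-resistant T vector. The record does not state the flanking restriction sites or the enzymes used to release the module during assembly, and the feature table does not annotate the RVD insert itself.

The backbone is minimal. It is maintained in E. coli at high copy from a ColE1/pUC-type origin and is selected with tetracycline through the TcR efflux protein gene, which spans the numbering origin of the sequence and is driven by the tet promoter. The annotation also picks up a T7 promoter, a short RSF origin fragment and a short kanamycin-resistance fragment. The two fragments are probably non-functional remnants of vector construction or partial sequence matches, and kanamycin is not listed as a selection. No eukaryotic expression elements are annotated, so the plasmid serves as a parts donor and not as an expression vector.

In use, position-specific dimer modules such as this one are combined in a defined order to build a full TALE DNA-binding domain. That domain can be incorporated into TALE-based tools, including DdCBEs, the TALE-guided cytosine base editors used to edit mitochondrial DNA. The associated work applied these editors to model mitochondrial diseases in zebrafish.
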