Addgene plasmid #173420: RVD-TT5
Purpose: One-step assembly of custom RVD arrays to construct DdCBE, TALE, etc.
Depositing lab: Bin Shen. Depositing organization: Nanjing Medical University. Publication: Precision modeling of mitochondrial diseases in zebrafish via DdCBE-mediated mtDNA base editing. Guo J, Zhang X, Chen X, Sun H, Dai Y, Wang J, Qian X, Tan L, Lou X, Shen B. Cell Discov. 2021 Sep 3;7(1):78. doi: 10.1038/s41421-021-00307-9. PubMed 34480028.
Backbone
  Vector backbone: TetR T vector
  Vector type: Unspecified
Growth in bacteria
  Bacterial resistance: Tetracycline, 10 μg/mL
  Growth temperature: 37°C
  Growth strain: DH5alpha
  Copy number: High Copy
Gene/Insert
  Gene/Insert name: NG-NG dimer RVD at Position5
  Species: Synthetic
  Mutation: no
  Cloning method: Restriction Enzyme; 5′ cloning site Unknown (unknown if destroyed)
Terms and licenses: Academic/Nonprofit Terms; Industry Terms: Not Available to Industry
Depositor comments: RVD is inserted into TA site of TetR T vector
How to cite: RVD-TT5 was a gift from Bin Shen (Addgene plasmid # 173420 ; http://n2t.net/addgene:173420 ; RRID:Addgene_173420)
