>Addgene plasmid #173420 | RVD-TT5 | depositor partial sequence | sequence record 336375 | RVD flanked by two Bsa I sites
GGTCTCGGCAATTGCTAGTAATGGGGGTGGCAAACAGGCTCTTGAGACTGTTCAGCGCCTTCTACCAGTT
CTCTGTCAAGCCCACGGCCTGACGCCCGAGCAAGTTGTAGCGATTGCTAGTAATGGGGGTGGCAAACAGG
CTCTTGAGACTGTTCAGCGCCTTCTACCAGTTCTCTGTCAAGCCCACGGCCTGACGCCCGAGCAAGTTGT
AGCGATTTGAGACC
